>Addgene plasmid #91652 | pPN129 | addgene full sequence | sequence record 180376 | Addgene NGS Result
GAGGGCCTATTTCCCATGATTCCTTCATATTTGCATATACGATACAAGGCTGTTAGAGAGATAATTGGAA
TTAATTTGACTGTAAACACAAAGATATTAGTACAAAATACGTGACGTAGAAAGTAATAATTTCTTGGGTA
GTTTGCAGTTTTAAAATTATGTTTTAAAATGGACTATCATATGCTTACCGTAACTTGAAAGTATTTCGAT
TTCTTGGCTTTATATATCTTGTGGAAAGGACGAAACACCGCAGCTTCCTCACGAGGATGAGTTTTAGAGC
TAGAAATAGCAAGTTAAAATAAGGCTAGTCCGTTATCAACTTGAAAAAGTGGCACCGAGTCGGTGCTTTT
TTAAGCTTGGCGTAATCATGGTCATAGCTGTTTCCTGTGTGAAATTGTTATCCGCTCACAATTCCACACA
ACATACGAGCCGGAAGCATAAAGTGTAAAGCCTGGGGTGCCTAATGAGTGAGCTAACTCACATTAATTGC
GTTGCGCTCACTGCCCGCTTTCCAGTCGGGAAACCTGTCGTGCCAGCTGCATTAATGAATCGGCCAACGC
GCGGGGAGAGGCGGTTTGCGTATTGGGCGCTCTTCCGCTTCCTCGCTCACTGACTCGCTGCGCTCGGTCG
TTCGGCTGCGGCGAGCGGTATCAGCTCACTCAAAGGCGGTAATACGGTTATCCACAGAATCAGGGGATAA
CGCAGGAAAGAACATGTGAGCAAAAGGCCAGCAAAAGGCCAGGAACCGTAAAAAGGCCGCGTTGCTGGCG
TTTTTCCATAGGCTCCGCCCCCCTGACGAGCATCACAAAAATCGACGCTCAAGTCAGAGGTGGCGAAACC
CGACAGGACTATAAAGATACCAGGCGTTTCCCCCTGGAAGCTCCCTCGTGCGCTCTCCTGTTCCGACCCT
GCCGCTTACCGGATACCTGTCCGCCTTTCTCCCTTCGGGAAGCGTGGCGCTTTCTCATAGCTCACGCTGT
AGGTATCTCAGTTCGGTGTAGGTCGTTCGCTCCAAGCTGGGCTGTGTGCACGAACCCCCCGTTCAGCCCG
ACCGCTGCGCCTTATCCGGTAACTATCGTCTTGAGTCCAACCCGGTAAGACACGACTTATCGCCACTGGC
AGCAGCCACTGGTAACAGGATTAGCAGAGCGAGGTATGTAGGCGGTGCTACAGAGTTCTTGAAGTGGTGG
CCTAACTACGGCTACACTAGAAGAACAGTATTTGGTATCTGCGCTCTGCTGAAGCCAGTTACCTTCGGAA
AAAGAGTTGGTAGCTCTTGATCCGGCAAACAAACCACCGCTGGTAGCGGTGGTTTTTTTGTTTGCAAGCA
GCAGATTACGCGCAGAAAAAAAGGATCTCAAGAAGATCCTTTGATCTTTTCTACGGGGTCTGACGCTCAG
TGGAACGAAAACTCACGTTAAGGGATTTTGGTCATGAGATTATCAAAAAGGATCTTCACCTAGATCCTTT
TAAATTAAAAATGAAGTTTTAAATCAATCTAAAGTATATATGAGTAAACTTGGTCTGACAGTTACCAATG
CTTAATCAGTGAGGCACCTATCTCAGCGATCTGTCTATTTCGTTCATCCATAGTTGCCTGACTCCCCGTC
GTGTAGATAACTACGATACGGGAGGGCTTACCATCTGGCCCCAGTGCTGCAATGATACCGCGAGACCCAC
GCTCACCGGCTCCAGATTTATCAGCAATAAACCAGCCAGCCGGAAGGGCCGAGCGCAGAAGTGGTCCTGC
AACTTTATCCGCCTCCATCCAGTCTATTAATTGTTGCCGGGAAGCTAGAGTAAGTAGTTCGCCAGTTAAT
AGTTTGCGCAACGTTGTTGCCATTGCTACAGGCATCGTGGTGTCACGCTCGTCGTTTGGTATGGCTTCAT
TCAGCTCCGGTTCCCAACGATCAAGGCGAGTTACATGATCCCCCATGTTGTGCAAAAAAGCGGTTAGCTC
CTTCGGTCCTCCGATCGTTGTCAGAAGTAAGTTGGCCGCAGTGTTATCACTCATGGTTATGGCAGCACTG
CATAATTCTCTTACTGTCATGCCATCCGTAAGATGCTTTTCTGTGACTGGTGAGTACTCAACCAAGTCAT
TCTGAGAATAGTGTATGCGGCGACCGAGTTGCTCTTGCCCGGCGTCAATACGGGATAATACCGCGCCACA
TAGCAGAACTTTAAAAGTGCTCATCATTGGAAAACGTTCTTCGGGGCGAAAACTCTCAAGGATCTTACCG
CTGTTGAGATCCAGTTCGATGTAACCCACTCGTGCACCCAACTGATCTTCAGCATCTTTTACTTTCACCA
GCGTTTCTGGGTGAGCAAAAACAGGAAGGCAAAATGCCGCAAAAAAGGGAATAAGGGCGACACGGAAATG
TTGAATACTCATACTCTTCCTTTTTCAATATTATTGAAGCATTTATCAGGGTTATTGTCTCATGAGCGGA
TACATATTTGAATGTATTTAGAAAAATAAACAAATAGGGGTTCCGCGCACATTTCCCCGAAAAGTGCCAC
CTGACGTCTAAGAAACCATTATTATCATGACATTAACCTATAAAAATAGGCGTATCACGAGGCCCTTTCG
TCTCGCGCGTTTCGGTGATGACGGTGAAAACCTCTGACACATGCAGCTCCCGGAGACGGTCACAGCTTGT
CTGTAAGCGGATGCCGGGAGCAGACAAGCCCGTCAGGGCGCGTCAGCGGGTGTTGGCGGGTGTCGGGGCT
GGCTTAACTATGCGGCATCAGAGCAGATTGTACTGAGAGTGCACCATATGCGGTGTGAAATACCGCACAG
ATGCGTAAGGAGAAAATACCGCATCAGGCGCCATTCGCCATTCAGGCTGCGCAACTGTTGGGAAGGGCGA
TCGGTGCGGGCCTCTTCGCTATTACGCCAGCTGGCGAAAGGGGGATGTGCTGCAAGGCGATTAAGTTGGG
TAACGCCAGGGTTTTCCCAGTCACGACGTTGTAAAACGACGGCCAGTGAATTCGAGCTCGGTACCCGGGG
ATCCGTTAATTAA
Features (pLannotate 1.2.2; 13 found; start..end, strand, type, name):
      1..241     +  promoter       U6 promoter: RNA polymerase III promoter for human U6 snRNA
    271..346     +  misc_RNA       gRNA scaffold: guide RNA scaffold for the Streptococcus pyogenes CRISPR/Cas9 system
    395..411     -  protein_bind   lac operator: The lac repressor binds to the lac operator to inhibit transcription in E. coli. This inhibition can be relieved by adding lactose or isopropyl-β-D-thiogalactopyranoside (IPTG). lac repressor encoded by lacI
    419..449     -  promoter       lac promoter: promoter for the E. coli lac operon
    464..485     -  protein_bind   CAP binding site: CAP binding activates transcription in the presence of cAMP. E. coli catabolite activator protein
    498..590     -  CDS            lacI (fragment): lac repressor; lacI; The lac repressor binds to the lac operator to inhibit transcription in E. coli. This inhibition can be relieved by adding lactose or isopropyl-β-D-thiogalactopyranoside (IPTG).
    773..1361    -  rep_origin     ori: high-copy-number ColE1/pMB1/pBR322/pUC origin of replication
   1532..2392    -  CDS            AmpR: β-lactamase; bla; confers resistance to ampicillin, carbenicillin, and related antibiotics
   2393..2497    -  promoter       AmpR promoter: bla
   2592..2627    +  CDS            rop (fragment): Rop protein, which maintains plasmids at low copy number; rop
   2729..2828    +  misc_feature   bom (fragment): basis of mobility region from pBR322
   2834..2991    -  CDS            lacZα (fragment): LacZα fragment of β-galactosidase; lacZ fragment
   2988..3014    +  misc_feature   MCS (fragment): pUC18/19 multiple cloning site
