[The description below was written by a language model from this plasmid's Addgene catalogue record and pLannotate feature annotations shown in this document.]
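Description:
pPN129 is a small (about 3.0 kb) CRISPR guide RNA expression plasmid built on a pUC19 backbone carrying a human U6 promoter. It is propagated in E. coli as a high-copy plasmid through the ColE1/pUC-type origin of replication and is selected with ampicillin via the β-lactamase (AmpR) gene and its native promoter. The rest of the backbone consists of pUC19 remnants picked up by the annotation: the lac promoter, lac operator and CAP binding site, partial lacZα and multiple cloning site sequences, and short fragments matching lacI, rop and bom. None of these has a role in guide expression. No mammalian selection marker, reporter or Cas9 coding sequence is annotated, so the nuclease must be supplied from a separate source.

The payload is a single sgRNA cassette. The RNA polymerase III U6 promoter drives transcription of a roughly 20-nucleotide spacer targeting human PTGIS (prostaglandin I2 synthase, also known as CYP8A1), which sits in the short gap between the promoter and the Streptococcus pyogenes Cas9 guide RNA scaffold. The spacer was inserted as an oligonucleotide duplex between BbsI sites, which were destroyed during cloning, as is typical of type IIS guide cloning that leaves a seamless junction between promoter, spacer and scaffold. Co-delivered with SpCas9 into human cells, the transcript directs cleavage at the PTGIS locus. The associated publication describes a scaled framework for CRISPR editing of human pluripotent stem cells to study psychiatric disease, so this plasmid most likely serves as one guide in that gene-editing set.
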