Addgene plasmid #91652: pPN129
Purpose: Express sgRNA targeting human PTGIS
Depositing lab: Lindy Barrett. Depositing organization: Broad Institute. Publication: A Scaled Framework for CRISPR Editing of Human Pluripotent Stem Cells to Study Psychiatric Disease. Hazelbaker DZ, Beccard A, Bara AM, Dabkowski N, Messana A, Mazzucato P, Lam D, Manning D, Eggan K, Barrett LE. Stem Cell Reports. 2017 Oct 10;9(4):1315-1327. doi: 10.1016/j.stemcr.2017.09.006. PubMed 29020615.
Backbone
  Vector backbone: pUC19-U6 promoter
  Vector type: CRISPR
Growth in bacteria
  Bacterial resistance: Ampicillin, 100 μg/mL
  Growth temperature: 37°C
  Growth strain: DH5alpha
  Copy number: High Copy
Gene/Insert
  Gene/Insert name: PTGIS (alt name: NM_000961.3)
  gRNA/shRNA sequence: CAGCTTCCTCACGAGGATGA
  Species: H. sapiens (human)
  Insert size (bp): 21
  Entrez Gene: PTGIS (a.k.a. CYP8, CYP8A1, PGIS, PTGI)
  Promoter: U6
  Cloning method: Restriction Enzyme; 5′ cloning site BbsI (destroyed during cloning); 3′ cloning site BbsI (destroyed during cloning)
  Sequencing primers: 5′ M13F (-21)
Terms and licenses: Academic/Nonprofit Terms; Industry Terms: Not Available to Industry
How to cite: pPN129 was a gift from Lindy Barrett (Addgene plasmid # 91652 ; http://n2t.net/addgene:91652 ; RRID:Addgene_91652)
